Addgene plasmid #184797: pAAV-SYN-H-sDarken
Purpose: High affinity version of the Serotonin Sensor sDarken under the control of a hSyn Promoter.
Depositing lab: Olivia Masseck. Depositing organization: Universitaet Bremen. Publication: Next generation genetically encoded fluorescent sensors for serotonin. Kubitschke M, Muller M, Wallhorn L, Pulin M, Mittag M, Pollok S, Ziebarth T, Bremshey S, Gerdey J, Claussen KC, Renken K, Gross J, Gneisse P, Meyer N, Wiegert JS, Reiner A, Fuhrmann M, Masseck OA. Nat Commun. 2022 Dec 6;13(1):7525. doi: 10.1038/s41467-022-35200-w. PubMed 36473867.
Backbone
  Vector backbone: pAAV
  Backbone size w/o insert (bp): 4368
  Total vector size (bp): 6047
  Vector type: Mammalian Expression, AAV
Growth in bacteria
  Bacterial resistance: Ampicillin, 100 μg/mL
  Growth temperature: 37°C
  Growth strain: NEB Stable
  Copy number: Low Copy
Gene/Insert
  Gene/Insert name: H-sDarken
  Species: Synthetic
  Insert size (bp): 1680
  Promoter: hSyn
  Cloning method: Unknown
  Sequencing primers: 5′ GCAAATGGGCGGTAGGCGT; 3′ AACCATTATAAGCTGCAATAAAC
Terms and licenses: Academic/Nonprofit Terms; Industry Terms: Not Available to Industry
Depositor comments: Please visit https://doi.org/10.1101/2022.03.10.483799 for bioRxiv preprint.
How to cite: pAAV-SYN-H-sDarken was a gift from Olivia Masseck (Addgene plasmid # 184797 ; http://n2t.net/addgene:184797 ; RRID:Addgene_184797)
