[The description below was written by a language model from this plasmid's Addgene catalogue record and pLannotate feature annotations shown in this document.]
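Description:
pAAV-SYN-H-sDarken is an adeno-associated virus transfer plasmid of about 6 kb, built on a pAAV backbone, for neuronal expression of the high-affinity variant of sDarken, a genetically encoded fluorescent serotonin sensor. It is propagated in E. coli through a ColE1/pUC-type origin with ampicillin selection (AmpR under its own bla promoter), and it also carries an f1 phage origin. The catalogue lists it as low copy and grown in a recombination-deficient stable strain, a common precaution for keeping the repeat-rich ITRs intact.

The expression cassette lies between two AAV2 inverted terminal repeats, which are the cis elements needed for replication and packaging of the intervening DNA into AAV particles when rep, cap and helper functions are supplied in trans. Within them, the human synapsin I promoter restricts expression to neurons. It drives a roughly 1.7 kb synthetic open reading frame. The automated annotation resolves this into an N-terminal stretch matching the human 5-HT1A receptor, a GFP-derived module annotated as cEGFP, and a C-terminal serotonin-receptor segment. That last segment is labelled by its best database hit as a 5-HT1B fragment, which most likely reflects homology among serotonin receptors rather than a separate origin, though the record does not settle this. The layout fits a receptor-based sensor in which a fluorescent protein inserted into the GPCR converts ligand-induced conformational change into a change in fluorescence. A WPRE follows the coding sequence to enhance transcript stability and expression, and a bovine growth hormone polyadenylation signal terminates the transcript. The short lacZα, lacI and SV40 large T fragments are backbone remnants.

The plasmid can be used for direct transfection of mammalian cells or for producing recombinant AAV to image serotonin dynamics in neurons.
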