Features (pLannotate 1.2.2; 16 found; start..end, strand, type, name):
    273..342     -  CDS            lacZα (fragment): LacZα fragment of β-galactosidase; lacZ fragment
    337..469     -  repeat_region  AAV2 ITR (fragment): inverted terminal repeat of adeno-associated virus serotype 2 inverted
    569..1016    +  promoter       hSyn promoter: human synapsin I promoter; confers neuron-specific expression (Kügler et al., 2003)
   1035..1706    +  CDS            HTR1A (fragment): 5HT1A_HUMAN - Also known as ADRB2RL1, ADRBRL1. Experimental evidence at protein level: Swiss-Prot protein existence level 1. G-protein coupled receptor for 5-hydroxytryptamine (serotonin). Also functions as a receptor for various drugs and psychoactive substances. Ligand binding causes a conformation change that triggers signaling via guanine nucleotide-binding proteins (G proteins) and modulates the activity of down-stream effectors, such as adenylate cyclase. Beta-arrestin family members inhibit signaling via G proteins and mediate activation of alternative signaling pathways. Signaling inhi
   1710..2444    +  CDS            cEGFP: cEGFP is a basic (constitutively fluorescent) green fluorescent protein published in 2008, derived from Aequorea victoria.
   2460..2684    +  CDS            HTR1B (fragment): 5HT1B_PIG - Experimental evidence at transcript level: Swiss-Prot protein existence level 2. G-protein coupled receptor for 5-hydroxytryptamine (serotonin). Also functions as a receptor for various alkaloids and psychoactive substances. Ligand binding causes a conformation change that triggers signaling via guanine nucleotide-binding proteins (G proteins) and modulates the activity of down-stream effectors, such as adenylate cyclase. Signaling inhibits adenylate cyclase activity. Arrestin family members inhibit signaling via G proteins and mediate activation of alternative signaling pathways.
   2715..2739    +  misc_feature   MCS (fragment): pBluescript multiple cloning site
   2739..3327    +  misc_feature   WPRE: woodchuck hepatitis virus posttranscriptional regulatory element
   3368..3575    +  polyA_signal   bGH poly(A) signal: bovine growth hormone polyadenylation signal
   3606..3674    -  CDS            large T antigen (fragment): large T antigen from SV40 (simian virus 40)
   3745..3878    +  repeat_region  AAV2 ITR: inverted terminal repeat of adeno-associated virus serotype 2 inverted
   3872..3928    -  CDS            lacI (fragment): lac repressor; lacI; The lac repressor binds to the lac operator to inhibit transcription in E. coli. This inhibition can be relieved by adding lactose or isopropyl-β-D-thiogalactopyranoside (IPTG).
   4111..4699    -  rep_origin     ori: high-copy-number ColE1/pMB1/pBR322/pUC origin of replication
   4870..5730    -  CDS            AmpR: β-lactamase; bla; confers resistance to ampicillin, carbenicillin, and related antibiotics
   5731..5835    -  promoter       AmpR promoter: bla
   5888..268     -  rep_origin     f1 ori (across the origin) (sequence partly withheld): f1 bacteriophage origin of replication; arrow indicates direction of (+) strand synthesis
>Addgene plasmid #184797 | pAAV-SYN-H-sDarken | addgene full sequence | sequence record 383224 | Addgene NGS Result
GG
[49 nt withheld, positions 3-51]
T
[91 nt withheld, positions 53-143]
G
[124 nt withheld, positions 145-268]
CCCATTCGCCATTCAGGCTGCGCAACTGTTGGGAAGGGCGATCGGTGCGGGCCTCTTCGCTATTACGCCA
GCTGCGCGCTCGCTCGCTCACTGAGGCCGCCCGGGCAAAGCCCGGGCGTCGGGCGACCTTTGGTCGCCCG
GCCTCAGTGAGCGAGCGAGCGCGCAGAGAGGGAGTGGCCAACTCCATCACTAGGGGTTCCTTGTAGTTAA
TGATTAACCCGCCATGCTACTTATCTACGTAGCCATGCTCTAGGAAGATCGTAGGTTAATTAATCTAGAC
TGCAGAGGGCCCTGCGTATGAGTGCAAGTGGGTTTTAGGACCAGGATGAGGCGGGGTGGGGGTGCCTACC
TGACGACCGACCCCGACCCACTGGACAAGCACCCAACCCCCATTCCCCAAATTGCGCATCCCCTATCAGA
GAGGGGGAGGGGAAACAGGATGCGGCGAGGCGCGTGCGCACTGCCAGCTTCAGCACCGCGGACAGTGCCT
TCGCCCCCGCCTGGCGGCGCGCGCCACCGCCGCCTCAGCACTGAAGGCGCGCTGACGTCACTCGCCGGTC
CCCCGCAAACTCCCCTTCCCGGCCACCTTGGTCGCGTCCGCGCCGCCGCCGGCCCAGCCGGACCGCACCA
CGCGAGGCGCGAGATAGGGGGGCACGGGCGCGACCATCTGCGCTGCGGCGCCGGCGACTCAGCGCTGCCT
CAGTCTGCGGTGGGCAGCGGAGGAGTCGTGTCGTGCCTGAGAGCGCAGTCGAGAGGATCCGCCACCATGG
ATGTGCTCAGCCCTGGTCAGGGCAACAACACCACATCACCACCGGCTCCCTTTGAGACCGGCGGCAACAC
TACTGGTATCTCCGACGTGACCGTCAGCTACCAAGTGATCACCTCTCTGCTGCTGGGCACGCTCATCTTC
TGCGCGGTGCTGGGCAATGCGTGCGTGGTGGCTGCCATCGCCTTGGAGCGCTCCCTGCAGAACGTGGCCA
ATTATCTTATTGGCTCTTTGGCGGTCACCGACCTCATGGTGTCGGTGTTGGTGCTGCCCATGGCCGCGCT
GTATCAGGTGCTCAACAAGTGGACACTGGGCCAGGTAACCTGCGACCTGTTCATCGCCCTCGACGTGCTG
TGCTGCACCTCATCCATCTTGCACCTGTGCGCCATCGCGCTGGACAGGTACTGGGCCATCACGGACCCCA
TCGACTACGTGAACAAGAGGACGCCCCGGCGCGCCGCTGCGCTCATCTCGCTCACTTGGCTTATTGGCTT
CCTCATCTCTATCCCGCCCATGCTGGGCTGGCGCACCCCGGAAGACCGCTCGGACCCCGACGCATGCACC
ATTAGCAAGGATCATGGCTACACTATCTATTCCACCTTTGGAGCTTTCTACATCCCGCTGCTGCTCATGC
TGGTTCTCTATGGGCGCATATTCCGAGCTGCGCGCTTCCTGAGCTCATATAAGAACGTCTATATCACCGC
CGACAAGCAGAAGAACGGCATCAAGGCCAACTTCAAGATCCGCCACAACGTGGAGGACGGCAGCGTGCAG
CTCGCCGACCACTACCAGCAGAACACCCCCATCGGCGACGGCCCCGTGCTGCTGCCCGACAACCACTACC
TGAGCACCCAGTCCGTGCTGAGCAAAGACCCCAACGAGAAGCGCGATCACATGGTCCTGCTGGAGTTCGT
GACCGCCGCCGGGATCACTCACGGCATGGACGAGCTGTACAAGGGCGGTACCGGAGGGAGCATGGTGAGC
AAGGGCGAGGAGCTGTTCACCGGGGTGGTGCCCATCCTGGTCGAGCTGGACGGCGACGTAAACGGCCACA
AGTTCAGCGTGCGCGGCGAGGGCGAGGGCGATGCCACCAACGGCAAGCTGACCCTGAAGTTCATCTGCAC
CACCGGCAAGCTGCCCGTGCCCTGGCCCACCCTCGTGACCACCCTGACCTACGGCGTGCAGTGCTTCAGC
CGCTACCCCGACCACATGAAGCGCCACGACTTCTTCAAGTCCGCCATGCCCGAAGGCTACGTCCAGGAGC
GCACCATCAGCTTCAAGGACGACGGCACCTACAAGACCCGCGCCGAGGTGAAGTTCGAGGGCGACACCCT
GGTGAACCGCATCGAGCTGAAGGGCATCGACTTCAAGGAGGACGGCAACATCCTGGGGCACAAGCTGGAG
TACAACTGTTTTGACCAACTGCGAGAGAGGAAGACAGTGAAGACGCTGGGCATCATCATGGGCACCTTCA
TCCTCTGCTGGCTGCCCTTCTTCATCGTGGCTCTTGTTCTGCCCTTCTGCGAGAGCAGCTGCCACATGCC
CACCCTGTTGGGCGCCATAATCAATTGGCTGGGCTACTCCAACTCTCTGCTTAACCCCGTCATTTACGCA
TACTTCAACAAGGACTTTCAAAACGCGTTTAAGAAGATCATTAAGTGTAAGTTCTGCCGCCAGTGAGAAT
TCGATATCAAGCTTATCGATAATCAACCTCTGGATTACAAAATTTGTGAAAGATTGACTGGTATTCTTAA
CTATGTTGCTCCTTTTACGCTATGTGGATACGCTGCTTTAATGCCTTTGTATCATGCTATTGCTTCCCGT
ATGGCTTTCATTTTCTCCTCCTTGTATAAATCCTGGTTGCTGTCTCTTTATGAGGAGTTGTGGCCCGTTG
TCAGGCAACGTGGCGTGGTGTGCACTGTGTTTGCTGACGCAACCCCCACTGGTTGGGGCATTGCCACCAC
CTGTCAGCTCCTTTCCGGGACTTTCGCTTTCCCCCTCCCTATTGCCACGGCGGAACTCATCGCCGCCTGC
CTTGCCCGCTGCTGGACAGGGGCTCGGCTGTTGGGCACTGACAATTCCGTGGTGTTGTCGGGGAAATCAT
CGTCCTTTCCTTGGCTGCTCGCCTGTGTTGCCACCTGGATTCTGCGCGGGACGTCCTTCTGCTACGTCCC
TTCGGCCCTCAATCCAGCGGACCTTCCTTCCCGCGGCCTGCTGCCGGCTCTGCGGCCTCTTCCGCGTCTT
CGCCTTCGCCCTCAGACGAGTCGGATCTCCCTTTGGGCCGCCTCCCCGCATCGATACCGTCGACCCGGGC
GGCCGCTCATAAAGCTCGACTGTGCCTTCTAGTTGCCAGCCATCTGTTGTTTGCCCCTCCCCCGTGCCTT
CCTTGACCCTGGAAGGTGCCACTCCCACTGTCCTTTCCTAATAAAATGAGGAAATTGCATCGCATTGTCT
GAGTAGGTGTCATTCTATTCTGGGGGGTGGGGTGGGGCAGGACAGCAAGGGGGAGGATTGGGAAGACAAT
AGCAGGCATGCTGGGGATGCGGTCCGGACTGTACAATTGCATTCATTTTATGTTTCAGGTTCAGGGGGAG
ATGTGGGAGGTTTTTTAAAGCAAGTAAAACCTCTACAAATGTGGTAAAATCGATAAGGATCTTCCTAGAG
CATGGCTACGTAGATAAGTAGCATGGCGGGTTAATCATTAACTACAAGGAACCCCTAGTGATGGAGTTGG
CCACTCCCTCTCTGCGCGCTCGCTCGCTCACTGAGGCCGGGCGACCAAAGGTCGCCCGACGCCCGGGCTT
TGCCCGGGCGGCCTCAGTGAGCGAGCGAGCGCGCAGCTGCATTAATGAATCGGCCAACGCGCGGGGAGAG
GCGGTTTGCGTATTGGGCGCTCTTCCGCTTCCTCGCTCACTGACTCGCTGCGCTCGGTCGTTCGGCTGCG
GCGAGCGGTATCAGCTCACTCAAAGGCGGTAATACGGTTATCCACAGAATCAGGGGATAACGCAGGAAAG
AACATGTGAGCAAAAGGCCAGCAAAAGGCCAGGAACCGTAAAAAGGCCGCGTTGCTGGCGTTTTTCCATA
GGCTCCGCCCCCCTGACGAGCATCACAAAAATCGACGCTCAAGTCAGAGGTGGCGAAACCCGACAGGACT
ATAAAGATACCAGGCGTTTCCCCCTGGAAGCTCCCTCGTGCGCTCTCCTGTTCCGACCCTGCCGCTTACC
GGATACCTGTCCGCCTTTCTCCCTTCGGGAAGCGTGGCGCTTTCTCATAGCTCACGCTGTAGGTATCTCA
GTTCGGTGTAGGTCGTTCGCTCCAAGCTGGGCTGTGTGCACGAACCCCCCGTTCAGCCCGACCGCTGCGC
CTTATCCGGTAACTATCGTCTTGAGTCCAACCCGGTAAGACACGACTTATCGCCACTGGCAGCAGCCACT
GGTAACAGGATTAGCAGAGCGAGGTATGTAGGCGGTGCTACAGAGTTCTTGAAGTGGTGGCCTAACTACG
GCTACACTAGAAGAACAGTATTTGGTATCTGCGCTCTGCTGAAGCCAGTTACCTTCGGAAAAAGAGTTGG
TAGCTCTTGATCCGGCAAACAAACCACCGCTGGTAGCGGTGGTTTTTTTGTTTGCAAGCAGCAGATTACG
CGCAGAAAAAAAGGATCTCAAGAAGATCCTTTGATCTTTTCTACGGGGTCTGACGCTCAGTGGAACGAAA
ACTCACGTTAAGGGATTTTGGTCATGAGATTATCAAAAAGGATCTTCACCTAGATCCTTTTAAATTAAAA
ATGAAGTTTTAAATCAATCTAAAGTATATATGAGTAAACTTGGTCTGACAGTTACCAATGCTTAATCAGT
GAGGCACCTATCTCAGCGATCTGTCTATTTCGTTCATCCATAGTTGCCTGACTCCCCGTCGTGTAGATAA
CTACGATACGGGAGGGCTTACCATCTGGCCCCAGTGCTGCAATGATACCGCGAGACCCACGCTCACCGGC
TCCAGATTTATCAGCAATAAACCAGCCAGCCGGAAGGGCCGAGCGCAGAAGTGGTCCTGCAACTTTATCC
GCCTCCATCCAGTCTATTAATTGTTGCCGGGAAGCTAGAGTAAGTAGTTCGCCAGTTAATAGTTTGCGCA
ACGTTGTTGCCATTGCTACAGGCATCGTGGTGTCACGCTCGTCGTTTGGTATGGCTTCATTCAGCTCCGG
TTCCCAACGATCAAGGCGAGTTACATGATCCCCCATGTTGTGCAAAAAAGCGGTTAGCTCCTTCGGTCCT
CCGATCGTTGTCAGAAGTAAGTTGGCCGCAGTGTTATCACTCATGGTTATGGCAGCACTGCATAATTCTC
TTACTGTCATGCCATCCGTAAGATGCTTTTCTGTGACTGGTGAGTACTCAACCAAGTCATTCTGAGAATA
GTGTATGCGGCGACCGAGTTGCTCTTGCCCGGCGTCAATACGGGATAATACCGCGCCACATAGCAGAACT
TTAAAAGTGCTCATCATTGGAAAACGTTCTTCGGGGCGAAAACTCTCAAGGATCTTACCGCTGTTGAGAT
CCAGTTCGATGTAACCCACTCGTGCACCCAACTGATCTTCAGCATCTTTTACTTTCACCAGCGTTTCTGG
GTGAGCAAAAACAGGAAGGCAAAATGCCGCAAAAAAGGGAATAAGGGCGACACGGAAATGTTGAATACTC
ATACTCTTCCTTTTTCAATATTATTGAAGCATTTATCAGGGTTATTGTCTCATGAGCGGATACATATTTG
AATGTATTTAGAAAAATAAACAAATAGGGGTTCCGCGCACATTTCCCCGAAAAGTGCCACCTAAATTGTA
AGCGTTAATATTTTGTTAAAATTCGCGTTAAATTTTTGTTAAATCAGCTCATTTTTTAACCAATAGGCCG
AAATCGGCAAAATCCCTTATAAATCAAAAGAATAGACCGAGATAGGGT
[37 nt withheld, positions 5987-6023]
AAAGAACGTGGACTCCAACGTCAAA
